>Addgene plasmid #165010 | HLA_A2402 | addgene full sequence | sequence record 328036 | Addgene NGS Result
CCCGGGGTTATTAATAGTAATCAATTACGGGGTCATTAGTTCATAGCCCATATATGGAGTTCCGCGTTAC
ATAACTTACGGTAAATGGCCCGCCTGGCTGACCGCCCAACGACCCCCGCCCATTGACGTCAATAATGACG
TATGTTCCCATAGTAACGCCAATAGGGACTTTCCATTGACGTCAATGGGTGGAGTATTTACGGTAAACTG
CCCACTTGGCAGTACATCAAGTGTATCATATGCCAAGTACGCCCCCTATTGACGTCAATGACGGTAAATG
GCCCGCCTGGCATTATGCCCAGTACATGACCTTATGGGACTTTCCTACTTGGCAGTACATCTACGTATTA
GTCATCGCTATTACCATGGTGATGCGGTTTTGGCAGTACATCAATGGGCGTGGATAGCGGTTTGACTCAC
GGGGATTTCCAAGTCTCCACCCCATTGACGTCAATGGGAGTTTGTTTTGGCACCAAAATCAACGGGACTT
TCCAAAATGTCGTAACAACTCCGCCCCATTGACGCAAATGGGCGGTAGGCGTGTACGGTGGGAGGTCTAT
ATAAGCAGAGCTCTCTGGCTAACTGTCGGGATCAACAAGTTTGTCGCCACCATGGCCGTCATGGCGCCCC
GAACCCTCGTCCTGCTACTCTCGGGGGCCCTGGCCCTGACCCAGACCTGGGCAGGCTCCCACTCCATGAG
GTATTTCTCCACATCCGTGTCCCGGCCCGGCCGCGGGGAGCCCCGCTTCATCGCCGTGGGCTACGTGGAC
GACACGCAGTTCGTGCGGTTCGACAGCGACGCCGCGAGCCAGAGGATGGAGCCGCGGGCGCCGTGGATAG
AGCAGGAGGGGCCGGAGTATTGGGACGAGGAGACAGGGAAAGTGAAGGCCCACTCACAGACTGACCGAGA
GAACCTGCGGATCGCGCTCCGCTACTACAACCAGAGCGAGGCCGGTTCTCACACCCTCCAGATGATGTTT
GGCTGCGACGTGGGGTCGGACGGGCGCTTCCTCCGCGGGTACCACCAGTACGCCTACGACGGCAAGGATT
ACATCGCCCTGAAAGAGGACCTGCGCTCTTGGACCGCGGCGGACATGGCGGCTCAGATCACCAAGCGCAA
GTGGGAGGCGGCCCATGTGGCGGAGCAGCAGAGAGCCTACCTGGAGGGCACGTGCGTGGACGGGCTCCGC
AGATACCTGGAGAACGGGAAGGAGACGCTGCAGCGCACGGACCCCCCCAAGACACATATGACCCACCACC
CCATCTCTGACCATGAGGCCACTCTGAGATGCTGGGCCCTGGGCTTCTACCCTGCGGAGATCACACTGAC
CTGGCAGCGGGATGGGGAGGACCAGACCCAGGACACGGAGCTTGTGGAGACCAGGCCTGCAGGGGATGGA
ACCTTCCAGAAGTGGGCAGCTGTGGTGGTACCTTCTGGAGAGGAGCAGAGATACACCTGCCATGTGCAGC
ATGAGGGTCTGCCCAAACCCCTCACCCTGAGATGGGAGCCATCTTCCCAGCCCACCGTCCCCATCGTGGG
CATCATTGCTGGCCTGGTTCTCCTTGGAGCTGTGATCACTGGAGCTGTGGTCGCTGCTGTGATGTGGAGG
AGGAACAGCTCAGATAGAAAAGGAGGGAGCTACTCTCAGGCTGCAAGCAGTGACAGTGCCCAGGGCTCTG
ATGTGTCTCTCACAGCTTGTAAAGTGTGAAAAGTGGTTTAGTAATGAGCTAGCGCTAACCGGTGGCGCGT
TAAGTCGACAATCAACCTCTGGATTACAAAATTTGTGAAAGATTGACTGGTATTCTTAACTATGTTGCTC
CTTTTACGCTATGTGGATACGCTGCTTTAATGCCTTTGTATCATGCTATTGCTTCCCGTATGGCTTTCAT
TTTCTCCTCCTTGTATAAATCCTGGTTGCTGTCTCTTTATGAGGAGTTGTGGCCCGTTGTCAGGCAACGT
GGCGTGGTGTGCACTGTGTTTGCTGACGCAACCCCCACTGGTTGGGGCATTGCCACCACCTGTCAGCTCC
TTTCCGGGACTTTCGCTTTCCCCCTCCCTATTGCCACGGCGGAACTCATCGCCGCCTGCCTTGCCCGCTG
CTGGACAGGGGCTCGGCTGTTGGGCACTGACAATTCCGTGGTGTTGTCGGGGAAATCATCGTCCTTTCCT
TGGCTGCTCGCCTGTGTTGCCACCTGGATTCTGCGCGGGACGTCCTTCTGCTACGTCCCTTCGGCCCTCA
ATCCAGCGGACCTTCCTTCCCGCGGCCTGCTGCCGGCTCTGCGGCCTCTTCCGCGTCTTCGCCTTCGCCC
TCAGACGAGTCGGATCTCCCTTTGGGCCGCCTCCCCGCGTCGACTTTAAGACCAATGACTTACAAGGCAG
CTGTAGATCTTAGCCACTTTTTAAAAGAAAAGGGGGGACTGGAAGGGCTAATTCACTCCCAACGAAGACA
AGATCTGCTTTTTGCTTGTACTGGGTCTCTCTGGTTAGACCAGATCTGAGCCTGGGAGCTCTCTGGCTAA
CTAGGGAACCCACTGCTTAAGCCTCAATAAAGCTTGCCTTGAGTGCTTCAAGTAGTGTGTGCCCGTCTGT
TGTGTGACTCTGGTAACTAGAGATCCCTCAGACCCTTTTAGTCAGTGTGGAAAATCTCTAGCAGTACGTA
TAGTAGTTCATGTCATCTTATTATTCAGTATTTATAACTTGCAAAGAAATGAATATCAGAGAGTGAGAGG
AACTTGTTTATTGCAGCTTATAATGGTTACAAATAAAGCAATAGCATCACAAATTTCACAAATAAAGCAT
TTTTTTCACTGCATTCTAGTTGTGGTTTGTCCAAACTCATCAATGTATCTTATCATGTCTGGCTCTAGCT
ATCCCGCCCCTAACTCCGCCCATCCCGCCCCTAACTCCGCCCAGTTCCGCCCATTCTCCGCCCCATGGCT
GACTAATTTTTTTTATTTATGCAGAGGCCGAGGCCGCCTCGGCCTCTGAGCTATTCCAGAAGTAGTGAGG
AGGCTTTTTTGGAGGCCTAGGGACGTACCCAATTCGCCCTATAGTGAGTCGTATTACGCGCGCTCACTGG
CCGTCGTTTTACAACGTCGTGACTGGGAAAACCCTGGCGTTACCCAACTTAATCGCCTTGCAGCACATCC
CCCTTTCGCCAGCTGGCGTAATAGCGAAGAGGCCCGCACCGATCGCCCTTCCCAACAGTTGCGCAGCCTG
AATGGCGAATGGG
[124 nt withheld, positions 3234-3357]
C
[91 nt withheld, positions 3359-3449]
A
[49 nt withheld, positions 3451-3499]
CCTTTGACGTTGGAGTCCACGTTCTTT
[37 nt withheld, positions 3527-3563]
ACCCTATCTCGGTCTATTCTTTTGATTTATAAGGGATTTTGCCGATTTCGGCCTATTGGTTAAAAAATGA
GCTGATTTAACAAAAATTTAACGCGAATTTTAACAAAATATTAACGCTTACAATTTAGGTGGCACTTTTC
GGGGAAATGTGCGCGGAACCCCTATTTGTTTATTTTTCTAAATACATTCAAATATGTATCCGCTCATGAG
ACAATAACCCTGATAAATGCTTCAATAATATTGAAAAAGGAAGAGTATGAGTATTCAACATTTCCGTGTC
GCCCTTATTCCCTTTTTTGCGGCATTTTGCCTTCCTGTTTTTGCTCACCCAGAAACGCTGGTGAAAGTAA
AAGATGCTGAAGATCAGTTGGGTGCACGAGTGGGTTACATCGAACTGGATCTCAACAGCGGTAAGATCCT
TGAGAGTTTTCGCCCCGAAGAACGTTTTCCAATGATGAGCACTTTTAAAGTTCTGCTATGTGGCGCGGTA
TTATCCCGTATTGACGCCGGGCAAGAGCAACTCGGTCGCCGCATACACTATTCTCAGAATGACTTGGTTG
AGTACTCACCAGTCACAGAAAAGCATCTTACGGATGGCATGACAGTAAGAGAATTATGCAGTGCTGCCAT
AACCATGAGTGATAACACTGCGGCCAACTTACTTCTGACAACGATCGGAGGACCGAAGGAGCTAACCGCT
TTTTTGCACAACATGGGGGATCATGTAACTCGCCTTGATCGTTGGGAACCGGAGCTGAATGAAGCCATAC
CAAACGACGAGCGTGACACCACGATGCCTGTAGCAATGGCAACAACGTTGCGCAAACTATTAACTGGCGA
ACTACTTACTCTAGCTTCCCGGCAACAATTAATAGACTGGATGGAGGCGGATAAAGTTGCAGGACCACTT
CTGCGCTCGGCCCTTCCGGCTGGCTGGTTTATTGCTGATAAATCTGGAGCCGGTGAGCGTGGGTCTCGCG
GTATCATTGCAGCACTGGGGCCAGATGGTAAGCCCTCCCGTATCGTAGTTATCTACACGACGGGGAGTCA
GGCAACTATGGATGAACGAAATAGACAGATCGCTGAGATAGGTGCCTCACTGATTAAGCATTGGTAACTG
TCAGACCAAGTTTACTCATATATACTTTAGATTGATTTAAAACTTCATTTTTAATTTAAAAGGATCTAGG
TGAAGATCCTTTTTGATAATCTCATGACCAAAATCCCTTAACGTGAGTTTTCGTTCCACTGAGCGTCAGA
CCCCGTAGAAAAGATCAAAGGATCTTCTTGAGATCCTTTTTTTCTGCGCGTAATCTGCTGCTTGCAAACA
AAAAAACCACCGCTACCAGCGGTGGTTTGTTTGCCGGATCAAGAGCTACCAACTCTTTTTCCGAAGGTAA
CTGGCTTCAGCAGAGCGCAGATACCAAATACTGTTCTTCTAGTGTAGCCGTAGTTAGGCCACCACTTCAA
GAACTCTGTAGCACCGCCTACATACCTCGCTCTGCTAATCCTGTTACCAGTGGCTGCTGCCAGTGGCGAT
AAGTCGTGTCTTACCGGGTTGGACTCAAGACGATAGTTACCGGATAAGGCGCAGCGGTCGGGCTGAACGG
GGGGTTCGTGCACACAGCCCAGCTTGGAGCGAACGACCTACACCGAACTGAGATACCTACAGCGTGAGCT
ATGAGAAAGCGCCACGCTTCCCGAAGGGAGAAAGGCGGACAGGTATCCGGTAAGCGGCAGGGTCGGAACA
GGAGAGCGCACGAGGGAGCTTCCAGGGGGAAACGCCTGGTATCTTTATAGTCCTGTCGGGTTTCGCCACC
TCTGACTTGAGCGTCGATTTTTGTGATGCTCGTCAGGGGGGCGGAGCCTATGGAAAAACGCCAGCAACGC
GGCCTTTTTACGGTTCCTGGCCTTTTGCTGGCCTTTTGCTCACATGTTCTTTCCTGCGTTATCCCCTGAT
TCTGTGGATAACCGTATTACCGCCTTTGAGTGAGCTGATACCGCTCGCCGCAGCCGAACGACCGAGCGCA
GCGAGTCAGTGAGCGAGGAAGCGGAAGAGCGCCCAATACGCAAACCGCCTCTCCCCGCGCGTTGGCCGAT
TCATTAATGCAGCTGGCACGACAGGTTTCCCGACTGGAAAGCGGGCAGTGAGCGCAACGCAATTAATGTG
AGTTAGCTCACTCATTAGGCACCCCAGGCTTTACACTTTATGCTTCCGGCTCGTATGTTGTGTGGAATTG
TGAGCGGATAACAATTTCACACAGGAAACAGCTATGACCATGATTACGCCAAGCGCGCAATTAACCCTCA
CTAAAGGGAACAAAAGCTGGAGCTGCAAGCTTAATGTAGTCTTATGCAATACTCTTGTAGTCTTGCAACA
TGGTAACGATGAGTTAGCAACATGCCTTACAAGGAGAGAAAAAGCACCGTGCATGCCGATTGGTGGAAGT
AAGGTGGTACGATCGTGCCTTATTAGGAAGGCAACAGACGGGTCTGACATGGATTGGACGAACCACTGAA
TTGCCGCATTGCAGAGATATTGTATTTAAGTGCCTAGCTCGATACATAAACGGGTCTCTCTGGTTAGACC
AGATCTGAGCCTGGGAGCTCTCTGGCTAACTAGGGAACCCACTGCTTAAGCCTCAATAAAGCTTGCCTTG
AGTGCTTCAAGTAGTGTGTGCCCGTCTGTTGTGTGACTCTGGTAACTAGAGATCCCTCAGACCCTTTTAG
TCAGTGTGGAAAATCTCTAGCAGTGGCGCCCGAACAGGGACTTGAAAGCGAAAGGGAAACCAGAGGAGCT
CTCTCGACGCAGGACTCGGCTTGCTGAAGCGCGCACGGCAAGAGGCGAGGGGCGGCGACTGGTGAGTACG
CCAAAAATTTTGACTAGCGGAGGCTAGAAGGAGAGAGATGGGTGCGAGAGCGTCAGTATTAAGCGGGGGA
GAATTAGATCGCGATGGGAAAAAATTCGGTTAAGGCCAGGGGGAAAGAAAAAATATAAATTAAAACATAT
AGTATGGGCAAGCAGGGAGCTAGAACGATTCGCAGTTAATCCTGGCCTGTTAGAAACATCAGAAGGCTGT
AGACAAATACTGGGACAGCTACAACCATCCCTTCAGACAGGATCAGAAGAACTTAGATCATTATATAATA
CAGTAGCAACCCTCTATTGTGTGCATCAAAGGATAGAGATAAAAGACACCAAGGAAGCTTTAGACAAGAT
AGAGGAAGAGCAAAACAAAAGTAAGACCACCGCACAGCAAGCGGCCGCTGATCTTCAGACCTGGAGGAGG
AGATATGAGGGACAATTGGAGAAGTGAATTATATAAATATAAAGTAGTAAAAATTGAACCATTAGGAGTA
GCACCCACCAAGGCAAAGAGAAGAGTGGTGCAGAGAGAAAAAAGAGCAGTGGGAATAGGAGCTTTGTTCC
TTGGGTTCTTGGGAGCAGCAGGAAGCACTATGGGCGCAGCGTCAATGACGCTGACGGTACAGGCCAGACA
ATTATTGTCTGGTATAGTGCAGCAGCAGAACAATTTGCTGAGGGCTATTGAGGCGCAACAGCATCTGTTG
CAACTCACAGTCTGGGGCATCAAGCAGCTCCAGGCAAGAATCCTGGCTGTGGAAAGATACCTAAAGGATC
AACAGCTCCTGGGGATTTGGGGTTGCTCTGGAAAACTCATTTGCACCACTGCTGTGCCTTGGAATGCTAG
TTGGAGTAATAAATCTCTGGAACAGATTTGGAATCACACGACCTGGATGGAGTGGGACAGAGAAATTAAC
AATTACACAAGCTTAATACACTCCTTAATTGAAGAATCGCAAAACCAGCAAGAAAAGAATGAACAAGAAT
TATTGGAATTAGATAAATGGGCAAGTTTGTGGAATTGGTTTAACATAACAAATTGGCTGTGGTATATAAA
ATTATTCATAATGATAGTAGGAGGCTTGGTAGGTTTAAGAATAGTTTTTGCTGTACTTTCTATAGTGAAT
AGAGTTAGGCAGGGATATTCACCATTATCGTTTCAGACCCACCTCCCAACCCCGAGGGGACCCTTGCGCC
TTTTCCAAGGCAGCCCTGGGTTTGCGCAGGGACGCGGCTGCTCTGGGCGTGGTTCCGGGAAACGCAGCGG
CGCCGACCCTGGGTCTCGCACATTCTTCACGTCCGTTCGCAGCGTCACCCGGATCTTCGCCGCTACCCTT
GTGGGCCCCCCGGCGACGCTTCCTGCTCCGCCCCTAAGTCGGGAAGGTTCCTTGCGGTTCGCGGCGTGCC
GGACGTGACAAACGGAAGCCGCACGTCTCACTAGTACCCTCGCAGACGGACAGCGCCAGGGAGCAATGGC
AGCGCGCCGACCGCGATGGGCTGTGGCCAATAGCGGCTGCTCAGCAGGGCGCGCCGAGAGCAGCGGCCGG
GAAGGGGCGGTGCGGGAGGCGGGGTGTGGGGCGGTAGTGTGGGCCCTGTTCCTGCCCGCGCGGTGTTCCG
CATTCTGCAAGCCTCCGGAGCGCACGTCGGCAGTCGGCTCCCTCGTTGACCGAATCACCGACCTCTCTCC
CCAGGGGGTACCACCATGGCCAAGCCTTTGTCTCAAGAAGAATCCACCCTCATTGAAAGAGCAACGGCTA
CAATCAACAGCATCCCCATCTCTGAAGACTACAGCGTCGCCAGCGCAGCTCTCTCTAGCGACGGCCGCAT
CTTCACTGGTGTCAATGTATATCATTTTACTGGGGGACCTTGTGCAGAACTCGTGGTGCTGGGCACTGCT
GCTGCTGCGGCAGCTGGCAACCTGACTTGTATCGTCGCGATCGGAAATGAGAACAGGGGCATCTTGAGCC
CCTGCGGACGGTGCCGACAGGTGCTTCTCGATCTGCATCCTGGGATCAAAGCCATAGTGAAGGACAGTGA
TGGACAGCCGACGGCAGTTGGGATTCGTGAATTGCTGCCCTCTGGTTATGTGTGGGAGGGCCTGCAGCTG
CAGTAGTAAGAATTCTAGATCTTGAGACAAATGGCAGTATTCATCCACAATTTTAAAAGAAAAGGGGGGA
TTGGGGGGTACAGTGCAGGGGAAAGAATAGTAGACATAATAGCAACAGACATACAAACTAAAGAATTACA
AAAACAAATTACAAAAATTCAAAATTTTCGGGTTTATTACAGGGACAGCAGAGATCCACTTTGGCGCCGG
CTCGAGGGGG
Features (pLannotate 1.2.2; 28 found; start..end, strand, type, name):
     65..368     +  enhancer       CMV enhancer: human cytomegalovirus immediate early enhancer
    369..572     +  promoter       CMV promoter: human cytomegalovirus (CMV) immediate early promoter
    612..1706    +  CDS            HLA-A: HLAA_HUMAN - Also known as HLAA. Experimental evidence at protein level: Swiss-Prot protein existence level 1. Allele A*74:01: Presents immunodominant HIV-1 epitopes derived from gag-pol (GQMVHQAISPR, QIYPGIKVR) and rev (RQIHSISER), carrying an aliphatic residue at position 2 and Arg anchor residue at the C-terminus. May contribute to viral load control in chronic HIV-1 infection. From Homo sapiens (Human).
   1760..2348    +  misc_feature   WPRE: woodchuck hepatitis virus posttranscriptional regulatory element
   2399..2418    +  misc_feature   cPPT/CTS (fragment): central polypurine tract and central termination sequence of HIV-1
   2420..2653    +  LTR            3' LTR (ΔU3): self-inactivating 3' long terminal repeat (LTR) from HIV-1
   2731..2852    +  polyA_signal   SV40 poly(A) signal: SV40 polyadenylation signal
   2892..3027    +  rep_origin     SV40 ori: SV40 origin of replication
   3048..3066    -  promoter       T7 promoter: promoter for bacteriophage T7 RNA polymerase
   3074..3229    +  CDS            lacZα (fragment): LacZα fragment of β-galactosidase; lacZ fragment
   3234..3662    +  rep_origin     f1 ori (sequence partly withheld): f1 bacteriophage origin of replication; arrow indicates direction of (+) strand synthesis
   3715..3819    +  promoter       AmpR promoter: bla
   3820..4680    +  CDS            AmpR: β-lactamase; bla; confers resistance to ampicillin, carbenicillin, and related antibiotics
   4851..5439    +  rep_origin     ori: high-copy-number ColE1/pMB1/pBR322/pUC origin of replication
   5622..5714    +  CDS            lacI (fragment): lac repressor; lacI; The lac repressor binds to the lac operator to inhibit transcription in E. coli. This inhibition can be relieved by adding lactose or isopropyl-β-D-thiogalactopyranoside (IPTG).
   5727..5748    +  protein_bind   CAP binding site: CAP binding activates transcription in the presence of cAMP. E. coli catabolite activator protein
   5763..5793    +  promoter       lac promoter: promoter for the E. coli lac operon
   5801..5817    +  protein_bind   lac operator: The lac repressor binds to the lac operator to inhibit transcription in E. coli. This inhibition can be relieved by adding lactose or isopropyl-β-D-thiogalactopyranoside (IPTG). lac repressor encoded by lacI
   5862..5880    +  promoter       T3 promoter: promoter for bacteriophage T3 RNA polymerase
   5908..6134    +  promoter       RSV promoter: Rous sarcoma virus enhancer/promoter
   6135..6315    +  LTR            5' LTR (truncated): truncated 5' long terminal repeat (LTR) from HIV-1
   6362..6487    +  misc_feature   HIV-1 Ψ: packaging signal of human immunodeficiency virus type 1
   6471..6834    +  CDS            HIV-1 gag (fragment): gag protein from human immunodeficiency virus 1; gag
   6980..7213    +  misc_feature   RRE: The Rev response element (RRE) of HIV-1 allows for Rev-dependent mRNA export from the nucleus to the cytoplasm.
   7590..7616    +  CDS            Rev (fragment): human immunodeficiency virus 1 (HIV-1) Rev protein; rev; enhances nuclear export of unspliced and incompletely spliced viral mRNAs
   7617..8117    +  promoter       hPGK promoter: human phosphoglycerate kinase 1 promoter
   8129..8524    +  CDS            BSD: blasticidin S deaminase; Aspergillus terreus BSD; confers resistance to blasticidin
   8584..8701    +  misc_feature   cPPT/CTS: central polypurine tract and central termination sequence of HIV-1
