[The description below was written by a language model from this plasmid's Addgene catalogue record and pLannotate feature annotations shown in this document.]
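Description:
HLA_A2402 is a third-generation-style, self-inactivating lentiviral expression plasmid built on the pLX303 backbone and carrying the human HLA-A*24:02 class I heavy-chain cDNA (about 1.1 kb). In bacteria it is maintained through a high-copy ColE1/pUC-type origin and selected with ampicillin via the β-lactamase gene. An f1 origin and remnants of a lac/lacZα cloning region with T7 and T3 promoters are also present in the plasmid backbone.

The viral genome is driven by a chimeric RSV promoter fused to a truncated HIV-1 5' LTR, which makes transcription of the packaged RNA Tat-independent. It is followed by the Ψ packaging signal with a gag fragment, the Rev response element for nuclear export of the unspliced genome, and a central polypurine tract that aids nuclear import of the reverse-transcribed DNA. Within the transfer cassette, a human PGK promoter drives blasticidin S deaminase, allowing blasticidin selection of transduced mammalian cells, and a separate CMV enhancer/promoter drives the HLA-A open reading frame. No epitope tag or reporter is annotated on the insert. A WPRE downstream of the cDNA boosts transcript stability and expression, and the ΔU3 3' LTR inactivates the viral promoter after integration. An SV40 polyadenylation signal and SV40 origin lie beyond the LTR.

The automated annotation identifies the coding sequence only generically as HLA-A, and its accompanying text refers to a different allele; the A*24:02 identity comes from the catalogue entry. The construct is intended for stable or transient expression of this HLA allele in mammalian cells, and the associated publication concerns engineered antigen-presenting cells for identifying the antigens recognised by HLA-restricted T cell receptors.
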