Addgene plasmid #165010: HLA_A2402
Purpose: Expression of HLA-A*24:02 cDNA
Depositing lab: Matthew Meyerson. Depositing organization: Dana-Farber Cancer Institute. Publication: Antigen identification for HLA class I- and HLA class II-restricted T cell receptors using cytokine-capturing antigen-presenting cells. Lee MN, Meyerson M. Sci Immunol. 2021 Jan 22;6(55). pii: 6/55/eabf4001. doi: 10.1126/sciimmunol.abf4001. PubMed 33483338.
Backbone
  Vector backbone: pLX303 (Addgene #25897)
  Backbone size w/o insert (bp): 9335
  Vector type: Mammalian Expression, Lentiviral
  Selectable markers: Blasticidin
Growth in bacteria
  Bacterial resistance: Ampicillin, 100 μg/mL
  Growth temperature: 30°C
  Growth strain: NEB Stable
  Copy number: High Copy
Gene/Insert
  Gene/Insert name: HLA-A*24:02
  Species: H. sapiens (human)
  Insert size (bp): 1098
  Entrez Gene: HLA-A (a.k.a. HLAA)
Terms and licenses: Academic/Nonprofit Terms; Industry Terms: Not Available to Industry
How to cite: HLA_A2402 was a gift from Matthew Meyerson (Addgene plasmid # 165010 ; http://n2t.net/addgene:165010 ; RRID:Addgene_165010)
