>Addgene plasmid #165010 | HLA_A2402 | depositor partial sequence | sequence record 320502 | CMV-F primer
CTCTCTGGCTAACTGTCGGGATCAACAAGTTTGTCGCCACCATGGCCGTCATGGCGCCCCGAACCCTCGT
CCTGCTACTCTCGGGGGCCCTGGCCCTGACCCAGACCTGGGCAGGCTCCCACTCCATGAGGTATTTCTCC
ACATCCGTGTCCCGGCCCGGCCGCGGGGAGCCCCGCTTCATCGCCGTGGGCTACGTGGACGACACGCAGT
TCGTGCGGTTCGACAGCGACGCCGCGAGCCAGAGGATGGAGCCGCGGGCGCCGTGGATAGAGCAGGAGGG
GCCGGAGTATTGGGACGAGGAGACAGGGAAAGTGAAGGCCCACTCACAGACTGACCGAGAGAACCTGCGG
ATCGCGCTCCGCTACTACAACCAGAGCGAGGCCGGTTCTCACACCCTCCAGATGATGTTTGGCTGCGACG
TGGGGTCGGACGGGCGCTTCCTCCGCGGGTACCACCAGTACGCCTACGACGGCAAGGATTACATCGCCCT
GAAAGAGGACCTGCGCTCTTGGACCGCGGCGGACATGGCGGCTCAGATCACCAAGCGCAAGTGGGAGGCG
GCCCATGTGGCGGAGCAGCAGAGAGCCTACCTGGAGGGCACGTGCGTGGACGGGCTCCGCAGATACCTGG
AGAACGGGAAGGAGACGCTGCAGCGCACGGACCCCCCCAAGACACATATGACCCACCACCCCATCTCTGA
CCATGAGGCCACTCTGAGATGCTGGGCCCTGGGCTTCTACCCTGCGGAGATCACACTGACCTGGCAGCGG
GATGGGGAGGACCAGACCCAGGACACGGAGCTTGTGGAGACCAGGCCTGCAGGGGATGGAACCTTCCAGA
AGTGGGCAGCTGTGGTGGTACCTTCTGGAGAGGAGCAGAGATACACCTGCCATGTGCAGCATGAGGGTCT
GCCCAAACCCCTCACCCTGAGATGGGAGCCATCTTCCCAGCCCACCGTCCCCATCGTGGGCATCATTGCT
GGCCTGGTTCTCCTTGGAGCTGTGATCACTGGAGCTGTGGTCGCTGCTGTGATGTGGAGGAGGAACAGCT
CAGATAGAAAAGGAGGGAGCTACTCTCAGGCTGCAAGCAGTGACAGTGCCCAGGGCTCTGATGTGTCTCT
CACAGCTTGTAAAGTGTGAAAAGTGGTTTAGTAATGAGCTAGCGCTAACCGGTGGCGCGTTAAGTCGACA
ATCAACCTTCTTGGATTACAAAA
